Addgene plasmid #237899: pEGFP-AAK1-Ser624Ala
Purpose: Expression of GFP-AAK1 in mammalian cells
Depositing lab: Eleanor Coffey. Depositing organization: Turku Bioscience Centre.
Backbone
  Vector backbone: pEGFPC3
  Backbone manufacturer: Clonetech
  Backbone size w/o insert (bp): 4700
  Total vector size (bp): 7584
  Modifications to backbone: Serine residue at 625 is mutated to Alanine
  Vector type: Mammalian Expression
Growth in bacteria
  Bacterial resistance: Kanamycin, 50 μg/mL
  Growth temperature: 37°C
  Growth strain: DH5alpha
  Copy number: High Copy
Gene/Insert
  Gene/Insert name: AP2-associated protein kinase 1
  Species: H. sapiens (human)
  Insert size (bp): 2880
  Mutation: Serine 624 changed to alanine
  GenBank ID: NM_014911.5
  Entrez Gene: AAK1
  Promoter: CMV
  Tag / fusion protein: GFP (N terminal on insert)
  Cloning method: Restriction Enzyme; 5′ cloning site Xhoi (not destroyed); 3′ cloning site KpnI (not destroyed)
  Sequencing primers: 5′ CATGGTCCTGCTGGAGTTCGTG
Terms and licenses: Academic/Nonprofit Terms; Industry Terms: Not Available to Industry
How to cite: pEGFP-AAK1-Ser624Ala was a gift from Eleanor Coffey (Addgene plasmid # 237899 ; http://n2t.net/addgene:237899 ; RRID:Addgene_237899)
