[The description below was written by a language model from this plasmid's Addgene catalogue record and pLannotate feature annotations shown in this document.]
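Description:
pEGFP-AAK1-Ser624Ala is a mammalian expression plasmid of 7,584 bp built on the pEGFP-C3 backbone, designed to produce human AP2-associated protein kinase 1 (AAK1) as a fusion with an N-terminal EGFP. The human cytomegalovirus immediate-early enhancer and promoter drive an EGFP coding sequence followed shortly downstream by the roughly 2.9 kb AAK1 open reading frame, which was inserted by restriction cloning between the XhoI and KpnI sites of the polylinker. Transcripts are terminated by the SV40 polyadenylation signal. A leftover fragment of the multiple cloning site lies just after the insert, and the short large T antigen match there is probably just part of the SV40 sequence around the polyadenylation region. The kinase carries a serine-to-alanine substitution, which removes the hydroxyl group and so prevents phosphorylation at that residue. The plasmid name and mutation field place the change at position 624, whereas the backbone modification field says 625, and the record does not resolve this discrepancy.

The plasmid is maintained at high copy in E. coli through a pUC-type ColE1 origin and is selected with kanamycin. The Tn5 aminoglycoside phosphotransferase gene (NeoR/KanR) sits behind both a bacterial bla promoter and the SV40 enhancer/early promoter, with an HSV TK polyadenylation signal. The same marker can therefore give G418 resistance in mammalian cells for stable line selection. An f1 origin is also present, and the annotated ble and bGH poly(A) fragments are short partial matches rather than functional elements. The stated purpose is expression of GFP-AAK1 in mammalian cells. The fluorescent tag allows the protein to be visualised, and the alanine mutant would suit comparison with wild-type AAK1, a regulator of clathrin-mediated endocytosis, although the record does not describe specific experiments.
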