Features (pLannotate 1.2.2; 15 found; start..end, strand, type, name):
     61..364     +  enhancer       CMV enhancer: human cytomegalovirus immediate early enhancer
    365..568     +  promoter       CMV promoter: human cytomegalovirus (CMV) immediate early promoter
    613..1329    +  CDS            EGFP: EGFP is a basic (constitutively fluorescent) green fluorescent protein published in 1996, derived from Aequorea victoria. It is reported to be a rapidly-maturing weak dimer with moderate acid sensitivity.
   1345..4227    +  CDS            AAK1: AAK1_HUMAN - Also known as KIAA1048. Experimental evidence at protein level: Swiss-Prot protein existence level 1. (Microbial infection) By regulating clathrin-mediated endocytosis, AAK1 plays a role in the entry of hepatitis C virus as well as for the lifecycle of other viruses such as Ebola and Dengue. From Homo sapiens (Human).
   4228..4253    +  misc_feature   MCS (fragment): multiple cloning site
   4265..4349    +  CDS            large T antigen (fragment): large T antigen from SV40 (simian virus 40)
   4372..4493    +  polyA_signal   SV40 poly(A) signal: SV40 polyadenylation signal
   4527..4955    -  rep_origin     f1 ori (sequence partly withheld): f1 bacteriophage origin of replication; arrow indicates direction of (+) strand synthesis
   4982..5086    +  promoter       AmpR promoter: bla
   5088..5445    +  promoter       SV40 promoter: SV40 enhancer and early promoter
   5480..6274    +  CDS            NeoR/KanR: aminoglycoside phosphotransferase from Tn5; aph(3')-II (or nptII); confers resistance to neomycin, kanamycin, and G418 (Geneticin®)
   6295..6447    +  CDS            ble (fragment): BLE_KLEPN - Experimental evidence at protein level: Swiss-Prot protein existence level 1. Binding protein with a strong affinity to the bleomycin family of antibiotics. Binds to CL990; an antimitotic-antibiotic compound. From Klebsiella pneumoniae.
   6506..6553    +  polyA_signal   HSV TK poly(A) signal: herpes simplex virus thymidine kinase polyadenylation signal (Cole and Stacy, 1985)
   6644..6660    -  polyA_signal   bGH poly(A) signal (fragment): bovine growth hormone polyadenylation signal
   6882..7470    +  rep_origin     ori: high-copy-number ColE1/pMB1/pBR322/pUC origin of replication
>Addgene plasmid #237899 | pEGFP-AAK1-Ser624Ala | addgene full sequence | sequence record 480237 | Addgene NGS Result
TAGTTATTAATAGTAATCAATTACGGGGTCATTAGTTCATAGCCCATATATGGAGTTCCGCGTTACATAA
CTTACGGTAAATGGCCCGCCTGGCTGACCGCCCAACGACCCCCGCCCATTGACGTCAATAATGACGTATG
TTCCCATAGTAACGCCAATAGGGACTTTCCATTGACGTCAATGGGTGGAGTATTTACGGTAAACTGCCCA
CTTGGCAGTACATCAAGTGTATCATATGCCAAGTACGCCCCCTATTGACGTCAATGACGGTAAATGGCCC
GCCTGGCATTATGCCCAGTACATGACCTTATGGGACTTTCCTACTTGGCAGTACATCTACGTATTAGTCA
TCGCTATTACCATGGTGATGCGGTTTTGGCAGTACATCAATGGGCGTGGATAGCGGTTTGACTCACGGGG
ATTTCCAAGTCTCCACCCCATTGACGTCAATGGGAGTTTGTTTTGGCACCAAAATCAACGGGACTTTCCA
AAATGTCGTAACAACTCCGCCCCATTGACGCAAATGGGCGGTAGGCGTGTACGGTGGGAGGTCTATATAA
GCAGAGCTGGTTTAGTGAACCGTCAGATCCGCTAGCGCTACCGGTCGCCACCATGGTGAGCAAGGGCGAG
GAGCTGTTCACCGGGGTGGTGCCCATCCTGGTCGAGCTGGACGGCGACGTAAACGGCCACAAGTTCAGCG
TGTCCGGCGAGGGCGAGGGCGATGCCACCTACGGCAAGCTGACCCTGAAGTTCATCTGCACCACCGGCAA
GCTGCCCGTGCCCTGGCCCACCCTCGTGACCACCCTGACCTACGGCGTGCAGTGCTTCAGCCGCTACCCC
GACCACATGAAGCAGCACGACTTCTTCAAGTCCGCCATGCCCGAAGGCTACGTCCAGGAGCGCACCATCT
TCTTCAAGGACGACGGCAACTACAAGACCCGCGCCGAGGTGAAGTTCGAGGGCGACACCCTGGTGAACCG
CATCGAGCTGAAGGGCATCGACTTCAAGGAGGACGGCAACATCCTGGGGCACAAGCTGGAGTACAACTAC
AACAGCCACAACGTCTATATCATGGCCGACAAGCAGAAGAACGGCATCAAGGTGAACTTCAAGATCCGCC
ACAACATCGAGGACGGCAGCGTGCAGCTCGCCGACCACTACCAGCAGAACACCCCCATCGGCGACGGCCC
CGTGCTGCTGCCCGACAACCACTACCTGAGCACCCAGTCCGCCCTGAGCAAAGACCCCAACGAGAAGCGC
GATCACATGGTCCTGCTGGAGTTCGTGACCGCCGCCGGGATCACTCTCGGCATGGACGAGCTGTACAAGT
ACTCAGATCTCGAGATGAAGAAGTTTTTCGACTCCCGGCGAGAGCAGGGCGGCTCTGGCCTGGGCTCCGG
CTCCAGCGGAGGAGGGGGCAGCACCTCGGGCCTGGGCAGTGGCTACATCGGAAGAGTCTTCGGCATCGGG
CGACAGCAGGTCACAGTGGACGAGGTGTTGGCGGAAGGTGGATTTGCTATTGTATTTCTGGTGAGGACAA
GCAATGGGATGAAATGTGCCTTGAAACGCATGTTTGTCAACAATGAGCATGATCTCCAGGTGTGCAAGAG
AGAAATCCAGATAATGAGGGATCTTTCAGGGCACAAGAATATTGTGGGTTACATTGATTCTAGTATCAAC
AACGTGAGTAGCGGTGATGTATGGGAAGTGCTCATTCTGATGGACTTTTGTAGAGGTGGCCAGGTGGTAA
ACCTGATGAACCAGCGCCTGCAAACAGGCTTTACAGAGAATGAAGTGCTCCAGATATTTTGTGATACCTG
TGAAGCTGTTGCCCGCCTGCATCAGTGCAAAACTCCTATTATCCACCGGGACCTGAAGGTTGAAAACATC
CTCTTGCATGACCGAGGCCACTATGTCCTGTGTGACTTTGGAAGCGCCACCAACAAATTCCAGAATCCAC
AAACTGAGGGAGTCAATGCAGTAGAAGATGAGATTAAGAAATACACAACGCTGTCCTATCGAGCACCAGA
AATGGTCAACCTGTACAGTGGCAAAATCATCACTACGAAGGCAGACATTTGGGCTCTTGGATGTTTGTTG
TATAAATTATGCTACTTCACTTTGCCATTTGGGGAAAGTCAGGTGGCAATTTGTGATGGAAACTTCACAA
TTCCTGATAATTCTCGATATTCTCAAGACATGCACTGCCTAATTAGGTATATGTTGGAACCAGACCCTGA
CAAAAGGCCGGATATTTACCAGGTGTCCTACTTCTCATTTAAGCTACTCAAGAAAGAGTGCCCAATTCCA
AATGTACAGAACTCTCCCATTCCTGCAAAGCTTCCTGAACCAGTGAAAGCCAGTGAGGCAGCTGCAAAAA
AGACCCAGCCAAAGGCCAGACTGACAGATCCCATTCCCACCACAGAGACTTCAATTGCACCCCGCCAGAG
GCCTAAAGCTGGGCAGACTCAGCCGAACCCAGGAATCCTTCCCATCCAGCCAGCGCTGACACCCCGGAAG
AGGGCCACTGTTCAGCCCCCACCTCAGGCTGCAGGATCCAGCAATCAGCCTGGCCTTTTAGCCAGTGTTC
CCCAACCAAAACCCCAAGCCCCACCCAGCCAGCCTCTGCCGCAAACTCAGGCCAAGCAGCCACAGGCTCC
TCCCACTCCACAGCAGACGCCTTCTACTCAGGCCCAGGGTCTGCCCGCTCAGGCCCAGGCCACACCCCAG
CACCAGCAGCAACTCTTCCTCAAGCAGCAACAGCAGCAGCAACAGCCACCGCCAGCACAGCAGCAGCCGG
CAGGCACGTTTTACCAGCAGCAGCAGGCCCAGACTCAGCAGTTTCAGGCAGTACATCCAGCAACCCAGCA
ACCAGCAATTGCTCAGTTCCCTGTGGTGTCCCAAGGAGGCTCTCAACAGCAGCTAATGCAGAATTTCTAC
CAGCAGCAGCAGCAGCAGCAACAACAACAGCAACAGCAACAGCTGGCCACAGCCCTGCATCAACAACAGC
TGATGACTCAGCAGGCTGCCTTGCAGCAAAAGCCCACTATGGCAGCAGGACAGCAGCCCCAGCCACAGCC
AGCTGCAGCCCCACAGCCAGCCCCTGCCCAGGAGCCAGCGATTCAAGCCCCAGTAAGACAACAGCCAAAG
GTTCAGACAACCCCACCTCCTGCCGTCCAGGGGCAGAAAGTTGGATCTCTCACTCCACCCTCAGCCCCCA
AAACCCAACGTGCTGGGCACAGGCGTATTCTCAGTGACGTAACCCACAGTGCAGTCTTTGGGGTCCCTGC
CAGCAAATCAACCCAGCTGCTCCAGGCAGCTGCAGCTGAGGCCAGTCTCAATAAGTCCAAGTCTGCAACC
ACCACTCCATCAGGCTCTCCTCGGACCTCTCAACAAAACGTTTATAATCCTTCAGAAGGGTCTACGTGGA
ATCCCTTTGATGACGATAATTTCTCCAAACTCACAGCTGAAGAACTGCTAAACAAGGACTTTGCCAAGCT
TGGGGAAGGCAAACATCCCGAGAAGCTTGGAGGCTCAGCTGAGAGTTTGATCCCAGGCTTTCAATCAACC
CAAGGTGATGCTTTTGCTACGACCTCATTTTCTGCTGGAACTGCTGAAAAAAGGAAGGGTGGGCAGACTG
TGGACTCTGGCCTCCCGCTTCTAAGCGTGTCTGATCCTTTCATTCCTCTTCAAGTACCTGATGCACCAGA
AAAACTAATTGAGGGACTCAAATCTCCTGACACTTCTCTTCTGCTCCCTGACCTCTTGCCTATGACAGAT
CCTTTTGGTAGCACTTCTGATGCTGTAATTGAAAAAGCTGATGTTGCTGTTGAGAGTCTCATACCAGGAC
TGGAGCCCCCAGTTCCCCAGCGCCTCCCATCTCAGACGGAATCTGTGACCTCGAATCGCACAGATTCTCT
CACCGGGGAAGATTCCCTGCTTGATTGCTCTCTGCTCTCTAACCCTACTACTGACCTTCTGGAAGAGTTT
GCCCCCACAGCAATCTCTGCTCCAGTCCATAAAGCTGCAGAAGATAGTAATCTCATCTCAGGTTTTGATG
TCCCTGAGGGCTCGGACAAGGTGGCTGAAGATGAGTTTGACCCTATTCCTGTATTGATAACCAAAAACCC
ACAAGGTGGGCACTCTAGAAACAGCAGTGGGAGCTCTGAGTCCAGTCTTCCCAACCTAGCCAGGTCTTTA
CTGCTGGTGGATCAGCTCATAGACCTGGGTACCGCGGGCCCGGGATCCACCGGATCTAGATAACTGATCA
TAATCAGCCATACCACATTTGTAGAGGTTTTACTTGCTTTAAAAAACCTCCCACACCTCCCCCTGAACCT
GAAACATAAAATGAATGCAATTGTTGTTGTTAACTTGTTTATTGCAGCTTATAATGGTTACAAATAAAGC
AATAGCATCACAAATTTCACAAATAAAGCATTTTTTTCACTGCATTCTAGTTGTGGTTTGTCCAAACTCA
TCAATGTATCTTAACGCGTAAATTGTAAGCGTTAATATTTTGTTAAAATTCGCGTTAAATTTTTGTTAAA
TCAGCTCATTTTTTAACCAATAGGCCGAAATCGGCAAAATCCCTTATAAATCAAAAGAATAGACCGAGAT
AGGGT
[37 nt withheld, positions 4626-4662]
AAAGAACGTGGACTCCAACGTCAAAGG
[49 nt withheld, positions 4690-4738]
T
[91 nt withheld, positions 4740-4830]
G
[124 nt withheld, positions 4832-4955]
CAGGTGGCACTTTTCGGGGAAATGTGCGCGGAACCCCTATTTGTTTATTTTTCTAAATACATTCAAATAT
GTATCCGCTCATGAGACAATAACCCTGATAAATGCTTCAATAATATTGAAAAAGGAAGAGTCCTGAGGCG
GAAAGAACCAGCTGTGGAATGTGTGTCAGTTAGGGTGTGGAAAGTCCCCAGGCTCCCCAGCAGGCAGAAG
TATGCAAAGCATGCATCTCAATTAGTCAGCAACCAGGTGTGGAAAGTCCCCAGGCTCCCCAGCAGGCAGA
AGTATGCAAAGCATGCATCTCAATTAGTCAGCAACCATAGTCCCGCCCCTAACTCCGCCCATCCCGCCCC
TAACTCCGCCCAGTTCCGCCCATTCTCCGCCCCATGGCTGACTAATTTTTTTTATTTATGCAGAGGCCGA
GGCCGCCTCGGCCTCTGAGCTATTCCAGAAGTAGTGAGGAGGCTTTTTTGGAGGCCTAGGCTTTTGCAAA
GATCGATCAAGAGACAGGATGAGGATCGTTTCGCATGATTGAACAAGATGGATTGCACGCAGGTTCTCCG
GCCGCTTGGGTGGAGAGGCTATTCGGCTATGACTGGGCACAACAGACAATCGGCTGCTCTGATGCCGCCG
TGTTCCGGCTGTCAGCGCAGGGGCGCCCGGTTCTTTTTGTCAAGACCGACCTGTCCGGTGCCCTGAATGA
ACTGCAAGACGAGGCAGCGCGGCTATCGTGGCTGGCCACGACGGGCGTTCCTTGCGCAGCTGTGCTCGAC
GTTGTCACTGAAGCGGGAAGGGACTGGCTGCTATTGGGCGAAGTGCCGGGGCAGGATCTCCTGTCATCTC
ACCTTGCTCCTGCCGAGAAAGTATCCATCATGGCTGATGCAATGCGGCGGCTGCATACGCTTGATCCGGC
TACCTGCCCATTCGACCACCAAGCGAAACATCGCATCGAGCGAGCACGTACTCGGATGGAAGCCGGTCTT
GTCGATCAGGATGATCTGGACGAAGAGCATCAGGGGCTCGCGCCAGCCGAACTGTTCGCCAGGCTCAAGG
CGAGCATGCCCGACGGCGAGGATCTCGTCGTGACCCATGGCGATGCCTGCTTGCCGAATATCATGGTGGA
AAATGGCCGCTTTTCTGGATTCATCGACTGTGGCCGGCTGGGTGTGGCGGACCGCTATCAGGACATAGCG
TTGGCTACCCGTGATATTGCTGAAGAGCTTGGCGGCGAATGGGCTGACCGCTTCCTCGTGCTTTACGGTA
TCGCCGCTCCCGATTCGCAGCGCATCGCCTTCTATCGCCTTCTTGACGAGTTCTTCTGAGCGGGACTCTG
GGGTTCGAAATGACCGACCAAGCGACGCCCAACCTGCCATCACGAGATTTCGATTCCACCGCCGCCTTCT
ATGAAAGGTTGGGCTTCGGAATCGTTTTCCGGGACGCCGGCTGGATGATCCTCCAGCGCGGGGATCTCAT
GCTGGAGTTCTTCGCCCACCCTAGGGGGAGGCTAACTGAAACACGGAAGGAGACAATACCGGAAGGAACC
CGCGCTATGACGGCAATAAAAAGACAGAATAAAACGCACGGTGTTGGGTCGTTTGTTCATAAACGCGGGG
TTCGGTCCCAGGGCTGGCACTCTGTCGATACCCCACCGAGACCCCATTGGGGCCAATACGCCCGCGTTTC
TTCCTTTTCCCCACCCCACCCCCCAAGTTCGGGTGAAGGCCCAGGGCTCGCAGCCAACGTCGGGGCGGCA
GGCCCTGCCATAGCCTCAGGTTACTCATATATACTTTAGATTGATTTAAAACTTCATTTTTAATTTAAAA
GGATCTAGGTGAAGATCCTTTTTGATAATCTCATGACCAAAATCCCTTAACGTGAGTTTTCGTTCCACTG
AGCGTCAGACCCCGTAGAAAAGATCAAAGGATCTTCTTGAGATCCTTTTTTTCTGCGCGTAATCTGCTGC
TTGCAAACAAAAAAACCACCGCTACCAGCGGTGGTTTGTTTGCCGGATCAAGAGCTACCAACTCTTTTTC
CGAAGGTAACTGGCTTCAGCAGAGCGCAGATACCAAATACTGTTCTTCTAGTGTAGCCGTAGTTAGGCCA
CCACTTCAAGAACTCTGTAGCACCGCCTACATACCTCGCTCTGCTAATCCTGTTACCAGTGGCTGCTGCC
AGTGGCGATAAGTCGTGTCTTACCGGGTTGGACTCAAGACGATAGTTACCGGATAAGGCGCAGCGGTCGG
GCTGAACGGGGGGTTCGTGCACACAGCCCAGCTTGGAGCGAACGACCTACACCGAACTGAGATACCTACA
GCGTGAGCTATGAGAAAGCGCCACGCTTCCCGAAGGGAGAAAGGCGGACAGGTATCCGGTAAGCGGCAGG
GTCGGAACAGGAGAGCGCACGAGGGAGCTTCCAGGGGGAAACGCCTGGTATCTTTATAGTCCTGTCGGGT
TTCGCCACCTCTGACTTGAGCGTCGATTTTTGTGATGCTCGTCAGGGGGGCGGAGCCTATGGAAAAACGC
CAGCAACGCGGCCTTTTTACGGTTCCTGGCCTTTTGCTGGCCTTTTGCTCACATGTTCTTTCCTGCGTTA
TCCCCTGATTCTGTGGATAACCGTATTACCGCCATGCAT
